>Addgene plasmid #244933 | pU6-BbsI-Torso | addgene full sequence | sequence record 486418 | Addgene NGS Result
CGCCAGCTGGCGAAAGGGGGATGTGCTGCAAGGCGATTAAGTTGGGTAACGCCAGGGTTTTCCCAGTCAC
GACGTTGTAAAACGACGGCCAGTGAATTGTAATACGACTCACTATAGGGCGAATTGGGTACCGGGCCCCC
CCTCGAGGTCGACGGTATCGATAAGCTTGATGTTCGACTTGCAGCCTGAAATACGGCACGAGTAGGAAAA
GCCGAGTCAAATGCCGAATGCAGAGTCTCATTACAGCACAATCAACTCAAGAAAAACTCGACACTTTTTT
ACCATTTGCACTTAAATCCTTTTTTATTCGTTATGTATACTTTTTTTGGTCCCTAACCAAAACAAAACCA
AACTCTCTTAGTCGTGCCTCTATATTTAAAACTATCAATTTATTATAGTCAATAAATCGAACTGTGTTTT
CAACAAACGAACAATAGGACACTTTGATTCTAAAGGAAATTTTGAAAATCTTAAGCAGAGGGTTCTTAAG
ACCATTTGCCAATTCTTATAATTCTCAACTGCTCTTTCCTGATGTTGATCATTTATATAGGTATGTTTTC
CTCAATACTTCGAGCAATGACTATTAATTCAAGTTTTAGAGCTAGAAATAGCAAGTTAAAATAAGGCTAG
TCCGTTATCAACTTGAAAAAGTGGCACCGAGTCGGTGCTTTTTTATCGAATTCCTGCAGCCCGGGGGATC
CACTAGTTCTAGAGCGGCCGCCACCGCGGTGGAGCTCCAGCTTTTGTTCCCTTTAGTGAGGGTTAATTTC
GAGCTTGGCGTAATCATGGTCATAGCTGTTTCCTGTGTGAAATTGTTATCCGCTCACAATTCCACACAAC
ATACGAGCCGGAAGCATAAAGTGTAAAGCCTGGGGTGCCTAATGAGTGAGCTAACTCACATTAATTGCGT
TGCGCTCACTGCCCGCTTTCCAGTCGGGAAACCTGTCGTGCCAGCTGCATTAATGAATCGGCCAACGCGC
GGGGAGAGGCGGTTTGCGTATTGGGCGCTCTTCCGCTTCCTCGCTCACTGACTCGCTGCGCTCGGTCGTT
CGGCTGCGGCGAGCGGTATCAGCTCACTCAAAGGCGGTAATACGGTTATCCACAGAATCAGGGGATAACG
CAGGAAAGAACATGTGAGCAAAAGGCCAGCAAAAGGCCAGGAACCGTAAAAAGGCCGCGTTGCTGGCGTT
TTTCCATAGGCTCCGCCCCCCTGACGAGCATCACAAAAATCGACGCTCAAGTCAGAGGTGGCGAAACCCG
ACAGGACTATAAAGATACCAGGCGTTTCCCCCTGGAAGCTCCCTCGTGCGCTCTCCTGTTCCGACCCTGC
CGCTTACCGGATACCTGTCCGCCTTTCTCCCTTCGGGAAGCGTGGCGCTTTCTCATAGCTCACGCTGTAG
GTATCTCAGTTCGGTGTAGGTCGTTCGCTCCAAGCTGGGCTGTGTGCACGAACCCCCCGTTCAGCCCGAC
CGCTGCGCCTTATCCGGTAACTATCGTCTTGAGTCCAACCCGGTAAGACACGACTTATCGCCACTGGCAG
CAGCCACTGGTAACAGGATTAGCAGAGCGAGGTATGTAGGCGGTGCTACAGAGTTCTTGAAGTGGTGGCC
TAACTACGGCTACACTAGAAGAACAGTATTTGGTATCTGCGCTCTGCTGAAGCCAGTTACCTTCGGAAAA
AGAGTTGGTAGCTCTTGATCCGGCAAACAAACCACCGCTGGTAGCGGTGGTTTTTTTGTTTGCAAGCAGC
AGATTACGCGCAGAAAAAAAGGATCTCAAGAAGATCCTTTGATCTTTTCTACGGGGTCTGACGCTCAGTG
GAACGAAAACTCACGTTAAGGGATTTTGGTCATGAGATTATCAAAAAGGATCTTCACCTAGATCCTTTTA
AATTAAAAATGAAGTTTTAAATCAATCTAAAGTATATATGAGTAAACTTGGTCTGACAGTTACCAATGCT
TAATCAGTGAGGCACCTATCTCAGCGATCTGTCTATTTCGTTCATCCATAGTTGCCTGACTCCCCGTCGT
GTAGATAACTACGATACGGGAGGGCTTACCATCTGGCCCCAGTGCTGCAATGATACCGCGAGACCCACGC
TCACCGGCTCCAGATTTATCAGCAATAAACCAGCCAGCCGGAAGGGCCGAGCGCAGAAGTGGTCCTGCAA
CTTTATCCGCCTCCATCCAGTCTATTAATTGTTGCCGGGAAGCTAGAGTAAGTAGTTCGCCAGTTAATAG
TTTGCGCAACGTTGTTGCCATTGCTACAGGCATCGTGGTGTCACGCTCGTCGTTTGGTATGGCTTCATTC
AGCTCCGGTTCCCAACGATCAAGGCGAGTTACATGATCCCCCATGTTGTGCAAAAAAGCGGTTAGCTCCT
TCGGTCCTCCGATCGTTGTCAGAAGTAAGTTGGCCGCAGTGTTATCACTCATGGTTATGGCAGCACTGCA
TAATTCTCTTACTGTCATGCCATCCGTAAGATGCTTTTCTGTGACTGGTGAGTACTCAACCAAGTCATTC
TGAGAATAGTGTATGCGGCGACCGAGTTGCTCTTGCCCGGCGTCAATACGGGATAATACCGCGCCACATA
GCAGAACTTTAAAAGTGCTCATCATTGGAAAACGTTCTTCGGGGCGAAAACTCTCAAGGATCTTACCGCT
GTTGAGATCCAGTTCGATGTAACCCACTCGTGCACCCAACTGATCTTCAGCATCTTTTACTTTCACCAGC
GTTTCTGGGTGAGCAAAAACAGGAAGGCAAAATGCCGCAAAAAAGGGAATAAGGGCGACACGGAAATGTT
GAATACTCATACTCTTCCTTTTTCAATATTATTGAAGCATTTATCAGGGTTATTGTCTCATGAGCGGATA
CATATTTGAATGTATTTAGAAAAATAAACAAATAGGGGTTCCGCGCACATTTCCCCGAAAAGTGCCACCT
AAATTGTAAGCGTTAATATTTTGTTAAAATTCGCGTTAAATTTTTGTTAAATCAGCTCATTTTTTAACCA
ATAGGCCGAAATCGGCAAAATCCCTTATAAATCAAAAGAATAGACCGAGATAGGGT
[37 nt withheld, positions 3067-3103]
AAAGAACGTGGACTCCAACGTCAAAGG
[49 nt withheld, positions 3131-3179]
T
[91 nt withheld, positions 3181-3271]
G
[124 nt withheld, positions 3273-3396]
CCCATTCGCCATTCAGGCTGCGCAACTGTTGGGAAGGGCGATCGGTGCGGGCCTCTTCGCTATTA
Features (pLannotate 1.2.2; 15 found; start..end, strand, type, name):
    100..118     +  promoter       T7 promoter: promoter for bacteriophage T7 RNA polymerase
    127..171     -  misc_feature   MCS (fragment): pBluescript multiple cloning site
    172..571     +  promoter       dU6-2 promoter: RNA polymerase III promoter for Drosophila U6-2 snRNA (Das et al., 1987)
    593..668     +  misc_RNA       gRNA scaffold: guide RNA scaffold for the Streptococcus pyogenes CRISPR/Cas9 system
    674..737     -  misc_feature   MCS (fragment): pBluescript multiple cloning site
    750..768     -  promoter       T3 promoter: promoter for bacteriophage T3 RNA polymerase
    813..829     -  protein_bind   lac operator: The lac repressor binds to the lac operator to inhibit transcription in E. coli. This inhibition can be relieved by adding lactose or isopropyl-β-D-thiogalactopyranoside (IPTG). lac repressor encoded by lacI
    837..867     -  promoter       lac promoter: promoter for the E. coli lac operon
    882..903     -  protein_bind   CAP binding site: CAP binding activates transcription in the presence of cAMP. E. coli catabolite activator protein
    916..1008    -  CDS            lacI (fragment): lac repressor; lacI; The lac repressor binds to the lac operator to inhibit transcription in E. coli. This inhibition can be relieved by adding lactose or isopropyl-β-D-thiogalactopyranoside (IPTG).
   1191..1779    -  rep_origin     ori: high-copy-number ColE1/pMB1/pBR322/pUC origin of replication
   1950..2810    -  CDS            AmpR: β-lactamase; bla; confers resistance to ampicillin, carbenicillin, and related antibiotics
   2811..2915    -  promoter       AmpR promoter: bla
   2968..3396    -  rep_origin     f1 ori (sequence partly withheld): f1 bacteriophage origin of replication; arrow indicates direction of (+) strand synthesis
   3401..97      -  CDS            lacZα (fragment) (across the origin): LacZα fragment of β-galactosidase; lacZ fragment
