[The description below was written by a language model from this plasmid's Addgene catalogue record and pLannotate feature annotations shown in this document.]
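Description:
pU6-BbsI-Torso is a small (about 3.5 kb) CRISPR guide RNA expression plasmid built on the pU6-BbsI-chiRNA backbone, a pBluescript-derived vector designed for use in Drosophila. It is maintained in E. coli through a high-copy ColE1/pUC-type origin and selected with ampicillin via the β-lactamase gene. It also retains the usual pBluescript remnants: an f1 phage origin, flanking T7 and T3 promoters, fragments of the multiple cloning site, and lac promoter/operator and lacZα pieces. These remnants play no role in the guide's function.

The functional cassette consists of the Drosophila U6-2 snRNA promoter, an RNA polymerase III promoter, followed by a short gap of about 20 nt in the annotation and then the Streptococcus pyogenes Cas9 guide RNA scaffold. That gap corresponds to the position where, in the parent vector, BbsI sites accept annealed oligonucleotides, and here it holds a synthetic 20-nt spacer directed against the C-terminal end of the Torso gene. Transcription from dU6-2 therefore yields a chimeric single guide RNA that directs SpCas9 to cut near the end of the Torso coding region. The plasmid does not encode Cas9, which must be supplied separately.

The stated purpose is cleavage at the Torso C terminus. The associated publication concerns a live-cell biosensor of receptor tyrosine kinase activity in vivo, which is consistent with editing of the endogenous Torso locus. However, the record does not describe any donor template or say what modification was introduced at the cut site.
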