Addgene plasmid #244933: pU6-BbsI-Torso
Purpose: CRISPR gRNA targeting the C-terminal end of Torso for cleavage.
Depositing lab: Jared Toettcher. Depositing organization: Princeton University. Publication: A live-cell biosensor of in vivo receptor tyrosine kinase activity reveals feedback regulation of a developmental gradient. Ho EK, Kim-Yip RP, Simpkins AG, Farahani PE, Oatman HR, Posfai E, Shvartsman SY, Toettcher JE. Cell Rep. 2025 Jul 22;44(7):115930. doi: 10.1016/j.celrep.2025.115930. Epub 2025 Jun 27. PubMed 40581929.
Backbone
  Vector backbone: pU6-BbsI-chiRNA (Addgene #45946)
  Vector type: CRISPR
Growth in bacteria
  Bacterial resistance: Ampicillin, 100 μg/mL
  Growth temperature: 37°C
  Growth strain: DH5alpha
  Copy number: High Copy
Gene/Insert
  Gene/Insert name: gRNA targeting Torso C terminus
  gRNA/shRNA sequence: AGCAATGACTATTAATTCAA
  Species: Synthetic
Terms and licenses: Academic/Nonprofit Terms; Industry Terms: Not Available to Industry
How to cite: pU6-BbsI-Torso was a gift from Jared Toettcher (Addgene plasmid # 244933 ; http://n2t.net/addgene:244933 ; RRID:Addgene_244933)
